Features (pLannotate 1.2.2; 37 found; start..end, strand, type, name):
     31..83      -  misc_feature   bom (fragment): basis of mobility region from pBR322
    238..617     +  enhancer       CMV enhancer: human cytomegalovirus immediate early enhancer
    618..817     +  promoter       CMV promoter: human cytomegalovirus (CMV) immediate early promoter
    835..1015    +  LTR            5' LTR (truncated): truncated 5' long terminal repeat (LTR) from HIV-1
   1062..1187    +  misc_feature   HIV-1 Ψ: packaging signal of human immunodeficiency virus type 1
   1171..1534    +  CDS            HIV-1 gag (fragment): gag protein from human immunodeficiency virus 1; gag
   1680..1913    +  misc_feature   RRE: The Rev response element (RRE) of HIV-1 allows for Rev-dependent mRNA export from the nucleus to the cytoplasm.
   2290..2390    +  CDS            Rev (fragment): human immunodeficiency virus 1 (HIV-1) Rev protein; rev; enhances nuclear export of unspliced and incompletely spliced viral mRNAs
   2440..2557    +  misc_feature   cPPT/CTS: central polypurine tract and central termination sequence of HIV-1
   2622..2648    -  misc_feature   MCS (fragment): pBluescript multiple cloning site
   2656..2725    +  CDS            small t antigen (fragment): SV40 (simian virus 40) small t antigen
   2731..3909    +  promoter       EF-1α promoter: strong constitutive promoter for human elongation factor EF-1α
   3926..3944    +  promoter       T7 promoter: promoter for bacteriophage T7 RNA polymerase
   3988..6372    +  CDS            NOTCH1 (fragment): NOTC1_HUMAN - Also known as TAN1. Experimental evidence at protein level: Swiss-Prot protein existence level 1. Functions as a receptor for membrane-bound ligands Jagged-1 (JAG1), Jagged-2 (JAG2) and Delta-1 (DLL1) to regulate cell-fate determination. Upon ligand activation through the released notch intracellular domain (NICD) it forms a transcriptional activator complex with RBPJ/RBPSUH and activates genes of the enhancer of split locus. Affects the implementation of differentiation, proliferation and apoptotic programs. Involved in angiogenesis; negatively regulates endothelial cell prolife
   6500..7668    +  promoter       UbC promoter: human ubiquitin C promoter
   7673..7690    -  misc_feature   MCS (fragment): pUC18/19 multiple cloning site
   7686..7735    +  promoter       UbC promoter (fragment): human ubiquitin C promoter
   7762..8481    +  CDS            EGFP: the original enhanced GFP (Yang et al., 1996) mammalian codon-optimized
   8498..8522    +  misc_feature   MCS (fragment): pBluescript multiple cloning site
   8522..9110    +  misc_feature   WPRE: woodchuck hepatitis virus posttranscriptional regulatory element
   9047..9628    +  CDS            nef (fragment): NEF_HV1H2 - Experimental evidence at protein level: Swiss-Prot protein existence level 1. Extracellular Nef protein targets CD4(+) T-lymphocytes for apoptosis by interacting with CXCR4 surface receptors. From Human immunodeficiency virus type 1 group M subtype B (isolate HXB2) (HIV-1).
   9635..9815    +  LTR            5' LTR (truncated): truncated 5' long terminal repeat (LTR) from HIV-1
   9847..10071   +  polyA_signal   bGH poly(A) signal: bovine growth hormone polyadenylation signal
  10075..10096   +  promoter       SV40 promoter (fragment): SV40 enhancer and early promoter
  10117..10545   +  rep_origin     f1 ori (sequence partly withheld): f1 bacteriophage origin of replication; arrow indicates direction of (+) strand synthesis
  10559..10888   +  promoter       SV40 promoter: SV40 enhancer and early promoter
  10936..10983   +  promoter       EM7 promoter: synthetic bacterial promoter&nbsp
  11002..11376   +  CDS            BleoR: antibiotic-binding protein; Sh ble from Streptoalloteichus hindustanus; confers resistance to bleomycin, phleomycin, and Zeocin™
  11386..11511   +  CDS            ble (fragment): BLE_KLEPN - Experimental evidence at protein level: Swiss-Prot protein existence level 1. Binding protein with a strong affinity to the bleomycin family of antibiotics. Binds to CL990; an antimitotic-antibiotic compound. From Klebsiella pneumoniae.
  11506..11627   +  polyA_signal   SV40 poly(A) signal: SV40 polyadenylation signal
  11698..11720   -  protein_bind   lac operator (fragment): The lac repressor binds to the lac operator to inhibit transcription in E. coli. This inhibition can be relieved by adding lactose or isopropyl-β-D-thiogalactopyranoside (IPTG). lac repressor encoded by lacI
  11724..11754   -  promoter       lac promoter: promoter for the E. coli lac operon
  11769..11790   -  protein_bind   CAP binding site: CAP binding activates transcription in the presence of cAMP. E. coli catabolite activator protein
  11803..11895   -  CDS            lacI (fragment): lac repressor; lacI; The lac repressor binds to the lac operator to inhibit transcription in E. coli. This inhibition can be relieved by adding lactose or isopropyl-β-D-thiogalactopyranoside (IPTG).
  12078..12666   -  rep_origin     ori: high-copy-number ColE1/pMB1/pBR322/pUC origin of replication
  12837..13697   -  CDS            AmpR: β-lactamase; bla; confers resistance to ampicillin, carbenicillin, and related antibiotics
  13698..13802   -  promoter       AmpR promoter: bla
>Addgene plasmid | EF.hICN1.Ubc.GFP | analyzer sequence | sequence record 8694
GTCGACGGATCGGGAGATCTCCCGATCCCCTATGGTGCACTCTCAGTACAATCTGCTCTGATGCCGCATA
GTTAAGCCAGTATCTGCTCCCTGCTTGTGTGTTGGAGGTCGCTGAGTAGTGCGCGAGCAAAATTTAAGCT
ACAACAAGGCAAGGCTTGACCGACAATTGCATGAAGAATCTGCTTAGGGTTAGGCGTTTTGCGCTGCTTC
GCGATGTACGGGCCAGATATACGCGTTGACATTGATTATTGACTAGTTATTAATAGTAATCAATTACGGG
GTCATTAGTTCATAGCCCATATATGGAGTTCCGCGTTACATAACTTACGGTAAATGGCCCGCCTGGCTGA
CCGCCCAACGACCCCCGCCCATTGACGTCAATAATGACGTATGTTCCCATAGTAACGCCAATAGGGACTT
TCCATTGACGTCAATGGGTGGAGTATTTACGGTAAACTGCCCACTTGGCAGTACATCAAGTGTATCATAT
GCCAAGTACGCCCCCTATTGACGTCAATGACGGTAAATGGCCCGCCTGGCATTATGCCCAGTACATGACC
TTATGGGACTTTCCTACTTGGCAGTACATCTACGTATTAGTCATCGCTATTACCATGGTGATGCGGTTTT
GGCAGTACATCAATGGGCGTGGATAGCGGTTTGACTCACGGGGATTTCCAAGTCTCCACCCCATTGACGT
CAATGGGAGTTTGTTTTGGCACCAAAATCAACGGGACTTTCCAAAATGTCGTAACAACTCCGCCCCATTG
ACGCAAATGGGCGGTAGGCGTGTACGGTGGGAGGTCTATATAAGCAGCGCGTTTTGCCTGTACTGGGTCT
CTCTGGTTAGACCAGATCTGAGCCTGGGAGCTCTCTGGCTAACTAGGGAACCCACTGCTTAAGCCTCAAT
AAAGCTTGCCTTGAGTGCTTCAAGTAGTGTGTGCCCGTCTGTTGTGTGACTCTGGTAACTAGAGATCCCT
CAGACCCTTTTAGTCAGTGTGGAAAATCTCTAGCAGTGGCGCCCGAACAGGGACTTGAAAGCGAAAGGGA
AACCAGAGGAGCTCTCTCGACGCAGGACTCGGCTTGCTGAAGCGCGCACGGCAAGAGGCGAGGGGCGGCG
ACTGGTGAGTACGCCAAAAATTTTGACTAGCGGAGGCTAGAAGGAGAGAGATGGGTGCGAGAGCGTCAGT
ATTAAGCGGGGGAGAATTAGATCGCGATGGGAAAAAATTCGGTTAAGGCCAGGGGGAAAGAAAAAATATA
AATTAAAACATATAGTATGGGCAAGCAGGGAGCTAGAACGATTCGCAGTTAATCCTGGCCTGTTAGAAAC
ATCAGAAGGCTGTAGACAAATACTGGGACAGCTACAACCATCCCTTCAGACAGGATCAGAAGAACTTAGA
TCATTATATAATACAGTAGCAACCCTCTATTGTGTGCATCAAAGGATAGAGATAAAAGACACCAAGGAAG
CTTTAGACAAGATAGAGGAAGAGCAAAACAAAAGTAAGACCACCGCACAGCAAGCGGCCGCTGATCTTCA
GACCTGGAGGAGGAGATATGAGGGACAATTGGAGAAGTGAATTATATAAATATAAAGTAGTAAAAATTGA
ACCATTAGGAGTAGCACCCACCAAGGCAAAGAGAAGAGTGGTGCAGAGAGAAAAAAGAGCAGTGGGAATA
GGAGCTTTGTTCCTTGGGTTCTTGGGAGCAGCAGGAAGCACTATGGGCGCAGCGTCAATGACGCTGACGG
TACAGGCCAGACAATTATTGTCTGGTATAGTGCAGCAGCAGAACAATTTGCTGAGGGCTATTGAGGCGCA
ACAGCATCTGTTGCAACTCACAGTCTGGGGCATCAAGCAGCTCCAGGCAAGAATCCTGGCTGTGGAAAGA
TACCTAAAGGATCAACAGCTCCTGGGGATTTGGGGTTGCTCTGGAAAACTCATTTGCACCACTGCTGTGC
CTTGGAATGCTAGTTGGAGTAATAAATCTCTGGAACAGATTTGGAATCACACGACCTGGATGGAGTGGGA
CAGAGAAATTAACAATTACACAAGCTTAATACACTCCTTAATTGAAGAATCGCAAAACCAGCAAGAAAAG
AATGAACAAGAATTATTGGAATTAGATAAATGGGCAAGTTTGTGGAATTGGTTTAACATAACAAATTGGC
TGTGGTATATAAAATTATTCATAATGATAGTAGGAGGCTTGGTAGGTTTAAGAATAGTTTTTGCTGTACT
TTCTATAGTGAATAGAGTTAGGCAGGGATATTCACCATTATCGTTTCAGACCCACCTCCCAACCCCGAGG
GGACCCGACAGGCCCGAAGGAATAGAAGAAGAAGGTGGAGAGAGAGACAGAGACAGATCCATTCGATTAG
TGAACGGATCGGCACTGCGTGCGCCAATTCTGCAGACAAATGGCAGTATTCATCCACAATTTTAAAAGAA
AAGGGGGGATTGGGGGGTACAGTGCAGGGGAAAGAATAGTAGACATAATAGCAACAGACATACAAACTAA
AGAATTACAAAAACAAATTACAAAAATTCAAAATTTTCGGGTTTATTACAGGGACAGCAGAGATCCAGTT
TGGTTAATTAAGTTTAAACGGGCCCTCTAGACTCGAGGTCGACGGTATCGATAAGCTTTGCAAAGATGGA
TAAAGTTTTAAACAGAGAGGAATCTTTGCAGCTAATGGACCTTCTAGGTCTTGAAAGGAGTGCCTCGTGA
GGCTCCGGTGCCCGTCAGTGGGCAGAGCGCACATCGCCCACAGTCCCCGAGAAGTTGGGGGGAGGGGTCG
GCAATTGAACCGGTGCCTAGAGAAGGTGGCGCGGGGTAAACTGGGAAAGTGATGTCGTGTACTGGCTCCG
CCTTTTTCCCGAGGGTGGGGGAGAACCGTATATAAGTGCAGTAGTCGCCGTGAACGTTCTTTTTCGCAAC
GGGTTTGCCGCCAGAACACAGGTAAGTGCCGTGTGTGGTTCCCGCGGGCCTGGCCTCTTTACGGGTTATG
GCCCTTGCGTGCCTTGAATTACTTCCACCTGGCTGCAGTACGTGATTCTTGATCCCGAGCTTCGGGTTGG
AAGTGGGTGGGAGAGTTCGAGGCCTTGCGCTTAAGGAGCCCCTTCGCCTCGTGCTTGAGTTGAGGCCTGG
CCTGGGCGCTGGGGCCGCCGCGTGCGAATCTGGTGGCACCTTCGCGCCTGTCTCGCTGCTTTCGATAAGT
CTCTAGCCATTTAAAATTTTTGATGACCTGCTGCGACGCTTTTTTTCTGGCAAGATAGTCTTGTAAATGC
GGGCCAAGATCTGCACACTGGTATTTCGGTTTTTGGGGCCGCGGGCGGCGACGGGGCCCGTGCGTCCCAG
CGCACATGTTCGGCGAGGCGGGGCCTGCGAGCGCGGCCACCGAGAATCGGACGGGGGTAGTCTCAAGCTG
GCCGGCCTGCTCTGGTGCCTGGCCTCGCGCCGCCGTGTATCGCCCCGCCCTGGGCGGCAAGGCTGGCCCG
GTCGGCACCAGTTGCGTGAGCGGAAAGATGGCCGCTTCCCGGCCCTGCTGCAGGGAGCTCAAAATGGAGG
ACGCGGCGCTCGGGAGAGCGGGCGGGTGAGTCACCCACACAAAGGAAAAGGGCCTTTCCGTCCTCAGCCG
TCGCTTCATGTGACTCCACGGAGTACCGGGCGCCGTCCAGGCACCTCGATTAGTTCTCGAGCTTTTGGAG
TACGTCGTCTTTAGGTTGGGGGGAGGGGTTTTATGCGATGGAGTTTCCCCACACTGAGTGGGTGGAGACT
GAAGTTAGGCCAGCTTGGCACTTGATGTAATTCTCCTTGGAATTTGCCCTTTTTGAGTTTGGATCTTGGT
TCATTCTCAAGCCTCAGACAGTGGTTCAAAGTTTTTTTCTTCCATTTCAGGTGTCGTGAGGAATTAGCTT
GGTACTAATACGACTCACTATAGGGAGACCCAAGCTGGCTAGTTAAGCTTGATGATCCGGAGGCATGCGG
CGGCAGCATGGCCAGCTCTGGTTCCCTGAGGGCTTCAAAGTGTCTGAGGCCAGCAAGAAGAAGCGGCGGG
AGCCCCTCGGCGAGGACTCCGTGGGCCTCAAGCCCCTGAAGAACGCTTCAGACGGTGCCCTCATGGACGA
CAACCAGAATGAGTGGGGGGACGAGGACCTGGAGACCAAGAAGTTCCGGTTCGAGGAGCCCGTGGTTCTG
CCTGACCTGGACGACCAGACAGACCACCGGCAGTGGACTCAGCAGCACCTGGATGCCGCTGACCTGCGCA
TGTCTGCCATGGCCCCCACACCGCCCCAGGGTGAGGTTGACGCCGACTGCATGGACGTCAATGTCCGCGG
GCCTGATGGCTTCACCCCGCTCATGATCGCCTCCTGCAGCGGGGGCGGCCTGGAGACGGGCAACAGCGAG
GAAGAGGAGGACGCGCCGGCCGTCATCTCCGACTTCATCTACCAGGGCGCCAGCCTGCACAACCAGACAG
ACCGCACGGGCGAGACCGCCTTGCACCTGGCCGCCCGCTACTCACGCTCTGATGCCGCCAAGCGCCTGCT
GGAGGCCAGCGCAGATGCCAACATCCAGGACAACATGGGCCGCACCCCGCTGCATGCGGCTGTGTCTGCC
GACGCACAAGGTGTCTTCCAGATCCTGATCCGGAACCGAGCCACAGACCTGGATGCCCGCATGCATGATG
GCACGACGCCACTGATCCTGGCTGCCCGCCTGGCCGTGGAGGGCATGCTGGAGGACCTCATCAACTCACA
CGCCGACGTCAACGCCGTAGATGACCTGGGCAAGTCCGCCCTGCACTGGGCCGCCGCCGTGAACAATGTG
GATGCCGCAGTTGTGCTCCTGAAGAACGGGGCTAACAAAGATATGCAGAACAACAGGGAGGAGACACCCC
TGTTTCTGGCCGCCCGGGAGGGCAGCTACGAGACCGCCAAGGTGCTGCTGGACCACTTTGCCAACCGGGA
CATCACGGATCATATGGACCGCCTGCCGCGCGACATCGCACAGGAGCGCATGCATCACGACATCGTGAGG
CTGCTGGACGAGTACAACCTGGTGCGCAGCCCGCAGCTGCACGGAGCCCCGCTGGGGGGCACGCCCACCC
TGTCGCCCCCGCTCTGCTCGCCCAACGGCTACCTGGGCAGCCTCAAGCCCGGCGTGCAGGGCAAGAAGGT
CCGCAAGCCCAGCAGCAAAGGCCTGGCCTGTGGAAGCAAGGAGGCCAAGGACCTCAAGGCACGGAGGAAG
AAGTCCCAGGATGGCAAGGGCTGCCTGCTGGACAGCTCCGGCATGCTCTCGCCCGTGGACTCCCTGGAGT
CACCCCATGGCTACCTGTCAGACGTGGCCTCGCCGCCACTGCTGCCCTCCCCGTTCCAGCAGTCTCCGTC
CGTGCCCCTCAACCACCTGCCTGGGATGCCCGACACCCACCTGGGCATCGGGCACCTGAACGTGGCGGCC
AAGCCCGAGATGGCGGCGCTGGGTGGGGGCGGCCGGCTGGCCTTTGAGACTGGCCCACCTCGTCTCTCCC
ACCTGCCTGTGGCCTCTGGCACCAGCACCGTCCTGGGCTCCAGCAGCGGAGGGGCCCTGAATTTCACTGT
GGGCGGGTCCACCAGTTTGAATGGTCAATGCGAGTGGCTGTCCCGGCTGCAGAGCGGCATGGTGCCGAAC
CAATACAACCCTCTGCGGGGGAGTGTGGCACCAGGCCCCCTGAGCACACAGGCCCCCTCCCTGCAGCATG
GCATGGTAGGCCCGCTGCACAGTAGCCTTGCTGCCAGCGCCCTGTCCCAGATGATGAGCTACCAGGGCCT
GCCCAGCACCCGGCTGGCCACCCAGCCTCACCTGGTGCAGACCCAGCAGGTGCAGCCACAAAACTTACAG
ATGCAGCAGCAGAACCTGCAGCCAGCAAACATCCAGCAGCAGCAAAGCCTGCAGCCGCCACCACCACCAC
CACAGCCGCACCTTGGCGTGAGCTCAGCAGCCAGCGGCCACCTGGGCCGGAGCTTCCTGAGTGGAGAGCC
GAGCCAGGCAGACGTGCAGCCACTGGGCCCCAGCAGCCTGGCGGTGCACACTATTCTGCCCCAGGAGAGC
CCCGCCCTGCCCACGTCGCTGCCATCCTCGCTGGTCCCACCCGTGACCGCAGCCCAGTTCCTGACGCCCC
CCTCGCAGCACAGCTACTCCTCGCCTGTGGACAACACCCCCAGCCACCAGCTACAGGTGCCTGAGCACCC
CTTCCTGACCCCTTCGCCGGAGTCGCCCGACCAATGGTCGTCCTCGTCGCCGCACTCTAATGTGTCTGAC
TGGTCTGAGGGCGTGTCGTCGCCCCCGACCTCCATGCAGTCCCAGATCGCGCGCATCCCGGAGGCGTTCA
AGTAAACGGCGCGTCAGATCCACTAGTAACGGCCGCCAGTGTGCTGGAATTATCGAATTCCCACCACACT
GGACTAGTGGATCCGGGGGTACCGCGTCGAGTTAATTAAGGGCACAGCCGAGGTCTAGAGGCCTCCGCGC
CGGGTTTTGGCGCCTCCCGCGGGCGCCCCCCTCCTCACGGCGAGCGCTGCCACGTCAGACGAAGGGCGCA
GGAGCGTTCCTGATCCTTCCGCCCGGACGCTCAGGACAGCGGCCCGCTGCTCATAAGACTCGGCCTTAGA
ACCCCAGTATCAGCAGAAGGACATTTTAGGACGGGACTTGGGTGACTCTAGGGCACTGGTTTTCTTTCCA
GAGAGCGGAACAGGCGAGGAAAAGTAGTCCCTTCTCGGCGATTCTGCGGAGGGATCTCCGTGGGGCGGTG
AACGCCGATGATTATATAAGGACGCGCCGGGTGTGGCACAGCTAGTTCCGTCGCAGCCGGGATTTGGGTC
GCGGTTCTTGTTTGTGGATCGCTGTGATCGTCACTTGGTGAGTTGCGGGCTGCTGGGCTGGCCGGGGCTT
TCGTGGCCGCCGGGCCGCTCGGTGGGACGGAAGCGTGTGGAGAGACCGCCAAGGGCTGTAGTCTGGGTCC
GCGAGCAAGGTTGCCCTGAACTGGGGGTTGGGGGGAGCGCACAAAATGGCGGCTGTTCCCGAGTCTTGAA
TGGAAGACGCTTGTAAGGCGGGCTGTGAGGTCGTTGAAACAAGGTGGGGGGCATGGTGGGCGGCAAGAAC
CCAAGGTCTTGAGGCCTTCGCTAATGCGGGAAAGCTCTTATTCGGGTGAGATGGGCTGGGGCACCATCTG
GGGACCCTGACGTGAAGTTTGTCACTGACTGGAGAACTCGGGTTTGTCGTCTGGTTGCGGGGGCGGCAGT
TATGCGGTGCCGTTGGGCAGTGCACCCGTACCTTTGGGAGCGCGCGCCTCGTCGTGTCGTGACGTCACCC
GTTCTGTTGGCTTATAATGCAGGGTGGGGCCACCTGCCGGTAGGTGTGCGGTAGGCTTTTCTCCGTCGCA
GGACGCAGGGTTCGGGCCTAGGGTAGGCTCTCCTGAATCGACAGGCGCCGGACCTCTGGTGAGGGGAGGG
ATAAGTGAGGCGTCAGTTTCTTTGGTCGGTTTTATGTACCTATCTTCTTAAGTAGCTGAAGCTCCGGTTT
TGAACTATGCGCTCGGGGTTGGCGAGTGTGTTTTGTGAAGTTTTTTAGGCACCTTTTGAAATGTAATCAT
TTGGGTCAATATGTAATTTTCAGTGTTAGACTAGTAAAGCTTCTGCAGGTCGACTCTAGAAAATTGTCCG
CTAAATTCTGGCCGTTTTTGGCTTTTTTGTTAGACAGGATCCCCGGGTACCGGTCGCCACCATGGTGAGC
AAGGGCGAGGAGCTGTTCACCGGGGTGGTGCCCATCCTGGTCGAGCTGGACGGCGACGTAAACGGCCACA
AGTTCAGCGTGTCCGGCGAGGGCGAGGGCGATGCCACCTACGGCAAGCTGACCCTGAAGTTCATCTGCAC
CACCGGCAAGCTGCCCGTGCCCTGGCCCACCCTCGTGACCACCCTGACCTACGGCGTGCAGTGCTTCAGC
CGCTACCCCGACCACATGAAGCAGCACGACTTCTTCAAGTCCGCCATGCCCGAAGGCTACGTCCAGGAGC
GCACCATCTTCTTCAAGGACGACGGCAACTACAAGACCCGCGCCGAGGTGAAGTTCGAGGGCGACACCCT
GGTGAACCGCATCGAGCTGAAGGGCATCGACTTCAAGGAGGACGGCAACATCCTGGGGCACAAGCTGGAG
TACAACTACAACAGCCACAACGTCTATATCATGGCCGACAAGCAGAAGAACGGCATCAAGGTGAACTTCA
AGATCCGCCACAACATCGAGGACGGCAGCGTGCAGCTCGCCGACCACTACCAGCAGAACACCCCCATCGG
CGACGGCCCCGTGCTGCTGCCCGACAACCACTACCTGAGCACCCAGTCCGCCCTGAGCAAAGACCCCAAC
GAGAAGCGCGATCACATGGTCCTGCTGGAGTTCGTGACCGCCGCCGGGATCACTCTCGGCATGGACGAGC
TGTACAAGTAAAGCGGCCGCGACTCTAGAATTCGATATCAAGCTTATCGATAATCAACCTCTGGATTACA
AAATTTGTGAAAGATTGACTGGTATTCTTAACTATGTTGCTCCTTTTACGCTATGTGGATACGCTGCTTT
AATGCCTTTGTATCATGCTATTGCTTCCCGTATGGCTTTCATTTTCTCCTCCTTGTATAAATCCTGGTTG
CTGTCTCTTTATGAGGAGTTGTGGCCCGTTGTCAGGCAACGTGGCGTGGTGTGCACTGTGTTTGCTGACG
CAACCCCCACTGGTTGGGGCATTGCCACCACCTGTCAGCTCCTTTCCGGGACTTTCGCTTTCCCCCTCCC
TATTGCCACGGCGGAACTCATCGCCGCCTGCCTTGCCCGCTGCTGGACAGGGGCTCGGCTGTTGGGCACT
GACAATTCCGTGGTGTTGTCGGGGAAATCATCGTCCTTTCCTTGGCTGCTCGCCTGTGTTGCCACCTGGA
TTCTGCGCGGGACGTCCTTCTGCTACGTCCCTTCGGCCCTCAATCCAGCGGACCTTCCTTCCCGCGGCCT
GCTGCCGGCTCTGCGGCCTCTTCCGCGTCTTCGCCTTCGCCCTCAGACGAGTCGGATCTCCCTTTGGGCC
GCCTCCCCGCATCGATACCGTCGACCTCGAGACCTAGAAAAACATGGAGCAATCACAAGTAGCAATACAG
CAGCTACCAATGCTGATTGTGCCTGGCTAGAAGCACAAGAGGAGGAGGAGGTGGGTTTTCCAGTCACACC
TCAGGTACCTTTAAGACCAATGACTTACAAGGCAGCTGTAGATCTTAGCCACTTTTTAAAAGAAAAGGGG
GGACTGGAAGGGCTAATTCACTCCCAACGAAGACAAGATATCCTTGATCTGTGGATCTACCACACACAAG
GCTACTTCCCTGATTGGCAGAACTACACACCAGGGCCAGGGATCAGATATCCACTGACCTTTGGATGGTG
CTACAAGCTAGTACCAGTTGAGCAAGAGAAGGTAGAAGAAGCCAATGAAGGAGAGAACACCCGCTTGTTA
CACCCTGTGAGCCTGCATGGGATGGATGACCCGGAGAGAGAAGTATTAGAGTGGAGGTTTGACAGCCGCC
TAGCATTTCATCACATGGCCCGAGAGCTGCATCCGGACTGTACTGGGTCTCTCTGGTTAGACCAGATCTG
AGCCTGGGAGCTCTCTGGCTAACTAGGGAACCCACTGCTTAAGCCTCAATAAAGCTTGCCTTGAGTGCTT
CAAGTAGTGTGTGCCCGTCTGTTGTGTGACTCTGGTAACTAGAGATCCCTCAGACCCTTTTAGTCAGTGT
GGAAAATCTCTAGCAGGGCCCGTTTAAACCCGCTGATCAGCCTCGACTGTGCCTTCTAGTTGCCAGCCAT
CTGTTGTTTGCCCCTCCCCCGTGCCTTCCTTGACCCTGGAAGGTGCCACTCCCACTGTCCTTTCCTAATA
AAATGAGGAAATTGCATCGCATTGTCTGAGTAGGTGTCATTCTATTCTGGGGGGTGGGGTGGGGCAGGAC
AGCAAGGGGGAGGATTGGGAAGACAATAGCAGGCATGCTGGGGATGCGGTGGGCTCTATGGCTTCTGAGG
CGGAAAGAACCAGCTGGGGCTCTAGGGGGTATCCCC
[124 nt withheld, positions 10117-10240]
C
[91 nt withheld, positions 10242-10332]
A
[49 nt withheld, positions 10334-10382]
CCTTTGACGTTGGAGTCCACGTTCTTT
[37 nt withheld, positions 10410-10446]
ACCCTATCTCGGTCTATTCTTTTGATTTATAAGGGATTTTGCCGATTTCGGCCTATTGGTTAAAAAATGA
GCTGATTTAACAAAAATTTAACGCGAATTAATTCTGTGGAATGTGTGTCAGTTAGGGTGTGGAAAGTCCC
CAGGCTCCCCAGCAGGCAGAAGTATGCAAAGCATGCATCTCAATTAGTCAGCAACCAGGTGTGGAAAGTC
CCCAGGCTCCCCAGCAGGCAGAAGTATGCAAAGCATGCATCTCAATTAGTCAGCAACCATAGTCCCGCCC
CTAACTCCGCCCATCCCGCCCCTAACTCCGCCCAGTTCCGCCCATTCTCCGCCCCATGGCTGACTAATTT
TTTTTATTTATGCAGAGGCCGAGGCCGCCTCTGCCTCTGAGCTATTCCAGAAGTAGTGAGGAGGCTTTTT
TGGAGGCCTAGGCTTTTGCAAAAAGCTCCCGGGAGCTTGTATATCCATTTTCGGATCTGATCAGCACGTG
TTGACAATTAATCATCGGCATAGTATATCGGCATAGTATAATACGACAAGGTGAGGAACTAAACCATGGC
CAAGTTGACCAGTGCCGTTCCGGTGCTCACCGCGCGCGACGTCGCCGGAGCGGTCGAGTTCTGGACCGAC
CGGCTCGGGTTCTCCCGGGACTTCGTGGAGGACGACTTCGCCGGTGTGGTCCGGGACGACGTGACCCTGT
TCATCAGCGCGGTCCAGGACCAGGTGGTGCCGGACAACACCCTGGCCTGGGTGTGGGTGCGCGGCCTGGA
CGAGCTGTACGCCGAGTGGTCGGAGGTCGTGTCCACGAACTTCCGGGACGCCTCCGGGCCGGCCATGACC
GAGATCGGCGAGCAGCCGTGGGGGCGGGAGTTCGCCCTGCGCGACCCGGCCGGCAACTGCGTGCACTTCG
TGGCCGAGGAGCAGGACTGACACGTGCTACGAGATTTCGATTCCACCGCCGCCTTCTATGAAAGGTTGGG
CTTCGGAATCGTTTTCCGGGACGCCGGCTGGATGATCCTCCAGCGCGGGGATCTCATGCTGGAGTTCTTC
GCCCACCCCAACTTGTTTATTGCAGCTTATAATGGTTACAAATAAAGCAATAGCATCACAAATTTCACAA
ATAAAGCATTTTTTTCACTGCATTCTAGTTGTGGTTTGTCCAAACTCATCAATGTATCTTATCATGTCTG
TATACCGTCGACCTCTAGCTAGAGCTTGGCGTAATCATGGTCATAGCTGTTTCCTGTGTGAAATTGTTAT
CCGCTCACAATTCCACACAACATACGAGCCGGAAGCATAAAGTGTAAAGCCTGGGGTGCCTAATGAGTGA
GCTAACTCACATTAATTGCGTTGCGCTCACTGCCCGCTTTCCAGTCGGGAAACCTGTCGTGCCAGCTGCA
TTAATGAATCGGCCAACGCGCGGGGAGAGGCGGTTTGCGTATTGGGCGCTCTTCCGCTTCCTCGCTCACT
GACTCGCTGCGCTCGGTCGTTCGGCTGCGGCGAGCGGTATCAGCTCACTCAAAGGCGGTAATACGGTTAT
CCACAGAATCAGGGGATAACGCAGGAAAGAACATGTGAGCAAAAGGCCAGCAAAAGGCCAGGAACCGTAA
AAAGGCCGCGTTGCTGGCGTTTTTCCATAGGCTCCGCCCCCCTGACGAGCATCACAAAAATCGACGCTCA
AGTCAGAGGTGGCGAAACCCGACAGGACTATAAAGATACCAGGCGTTTCCCCCTGGAAGCTCCCTCGTGC
GCTCTCCTGTTCCGACCCTGCCGCTTACCGGATACCTGTCCGCCTTTCTCCCTTCGGGAAGCGTGGCGCT
TTCTCATAGCTCACGCTGTAGGTATCTCAGTTCGGTGTAGGTCGTTCGCTCCAAGCTGGGCTGTGTGCAC
GAACCCCCCGTTCAGCCCGACCGCTGCGCCTTATCCGGTAACTATCGTCTTGAGTCCAACCCGGTAAGAC
ACGACTTATCGCCACTGGCAGCAGCCACTGGTAACAGGATTAGCAGAGCGAGGTATGTAGGCGGTGCTAC
AGAGTTCTTGAAGTGGTGGCCTAACTACGGCTACACTAGAAGAACAGTATTTGGTATCTGCGCTCTGCTG
AAGCCAGTTACCTTCGGAAAAAGAGTTGGTAGCTCTTGATCCGGCAAACAAACCACCGCTGGTAGCGGTG
GTTTTTTTGTTTGCAAGCAGCAGATTACGCGCAGAAAAAAAGGATCTCAAGAAGATCCTTTGATCTTTTC
TACGGGGTCTGACGCTCAGTGGAACGAAAACTCACGTTAAGGGATTTTGGTCATGAGATTATCAAAAAGG
ATCTTCACCTAGATCCTTTTAAATTAAAAATGAAGTTTTAAATCAATCTAAAGTATATATGAGTAAACTT
GGTCTGACAGTTACCAATGCTTAATCAGTGAGGCACCTATCTCAGCGATCTGTCTATTTCGTTCATCCAT
AGTTGCCTGACTCCCCGTCGTGTAGATAACTACGATACGGGAGGGCTTACCATCTGGCCCCAGTGCTGCA
ATGATACCGCGAGACCCACGCTCACCGGCTCCAGATTTATCAGCAATAAACCAGCCAGCCGGAAGGGCCG
AGCGCAGAAGTGGTCCTGCAACTTTATCCGCCTCCATCCAGTCTATTAATTGTTGCCGGGAAGCTAGAGT
AAGTAGTTCGCCAGTTAATAGTTTGCGCAACGTTGTTGCCATTGCTACAGGCATCGTGGTGTCACGCTCG
TCGTTTGGTATGGCTTCATTCAGCTCCGGTTCCCAACGATCAAGGCGAGTTACATGATCCCCCATGTTGT
GCAAAAAAGCGGTTAGCTCCTTCGGTCCTCCGATCGTTGTCAGAAGTAAGTTGGCCGCAGTGTTATCACT
CATGGTTATGGCAGCACTGCATAATTCTCTTACTGTCATGCCATCCGTAAGATGCTTTTCTGTGACTGGT
GAGTACTCAACCAAGTCATTCTGAGAATAGTGTATGCGGCGACCGAGTTGCTCTTGCCCGGCGTCAATAC
GGGATAATACCGCGCCACATAGCAGAACTTTAAAAGTGCTCATCATTGGAAAACGTTCTTCGGGGCGAAA
ACTCTCAAGGATCTTACCGCTGTTGAGATCCAGTTCGATGTAACCCACTCGTGCACCCAACTGATCTTCA
GCATCTTTTACTTTCACCAGCGTTTCTGGGTGAGCAAAAACAGGAAGGCAAAATGCCGCAAAAAAGGGAA
TAAGGGCGACACGGAAATGTTGAATACTCATACTCTTCCTTTTTCAATATTATTGAAGCATTTATCAGGG
TTATTGTCTCATGAGCGGATACATATTTGAATGTATTTAGAAAAATAAACAAATAGGGGTTCCGCGCACA
TTTCCCCGAAAAGTGCCACCTGAC
